Addgene plasmid #42357: EPB41L3A
Purpose: Bacterial expression for structure determination; may not be full ORF
Depositing lab: Nicola Burgess-Brown. Depositing organization: University of Oxford.
Backbone
  Vector backbone: pNIC28-Bsa4
  Backbone manufacturer: SGC
  Vector type: Bacterial Expression
Growth in bacteria
  Bacterial resistance: Kanamycin, 50 μg/mL
  Growth temperature: 37°C
  Growth strain: Mach1 ;
  Copy number: High Copy
Gene/Insert
  Gene/Insert name: EPB41L3A (alt names: EPB41L3; gi|13544009; PDB:2HE7/3BIN)
  Species: H. sapiens (human)
  Insert size (bp): 976
  Mutation: See Comments
  GenBank ID: EPB41L3 gi|13544009
  Entrez Gene: EPB41L3 (a.k.a. 4.1B, DAL-1, DAL1)
  Tag / fusion protein: His6-TEV (N terminal on insert)
  Cloning method: Ligation Independent Cloning
  Sequencing primers: 5′ T7; 3′ T7-term
Terms and licenses: Academic/Nonprofit Terms; Industry Terms: Not Available to Industry
Depositor comments: http://www.thesgc.org/structures/2HE7/ Use BL21(DE3)-R3-pRARE2 strain for expression.
How to cite: EPB41L3A was a gift from Nicola Burgess-Brown (Addgene plasmid # 42357 ; http://n2t.net/addgene:42357 ; RRID:Addgene_42357)
