[The description below was written by a language model from this plasmid's Addgene catalogue record.]
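Description:
EPB41L3A is a bacterial expression plasmid built on the pNIC28-Bsa4 backbone from the Structural Genomics Consortium, designed to produce a fragment of the human EPB41L3 protein (also known as band 4.1-like protein 3, 4.1B or DAL-1) in E. coli for structure determination. It is maintained as a high-copy plasmid under kanamycin selection. The record does not list the origin of replication or give a feature table, so the detailed layout of the backbone is not documented here.

The insert is about 976 bp of human EPB41L3 coding sequence, introduced by ligation-independent cloning. The record notes that it may not be the full open reading frame, which fits the usual structural genomics practice of expressing a defined domain rather than the whole protein. The mutation field only refers to the depositor comments, which do not describe any specific sequence changes. The protein carries an N-terminal hexahistidine tag followed by a TEV protease cleavage site, so it can be captured by immobilised metal affinity chromatography and the tag then removed to leave near-native protein for crystallisation. The promoter is not stated explicitly, but the T7 and T7-terminator sequencing primers, together with the depositor's recommendation of a BL21(DE3)-derived expression strain carrying a rare-codon tRNA plasmid, point to T7 RNA polymerase-driven expression.

The construct is associated with two deposited crystal structures of this protein and is suited to recombinant production of the EPB41L3 fragment for crystallography, biophysical characterisation or binding studies.
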