>Addgene plasmid #42357 | EPB41L3A | depositor partial sequence | sequence record 57190 | EPB41L3A sequence 976 bps
CATATGCACCATCATCATCATCATTCTTCTGGTGTAGATCTGGGTACCGAGAACCTGTACTTCCAATCCA
TGAAGCCTAAAAGCATGCAGTGCAAAGTGATACTTCTCGATGGATCAGAATATACCTGTGATGTAGAGAA
ACGCTCCAGAGGACAAGTGCTGTTTGATAAAGTGTGTGAACACTTGAACTTGCTAGAGAAAGACTACTTT
GGGCTTACGTATCGAGATGCTGAAAACCAGAAGAATTGGTTGGACCCTGCTAAGGAAATAAAAAAACAGG
TTCGAAGTGGTGCTTGGCACTTTTCATTTAATGTGAAATTTTATCCACCAGACCCTGCCCAACTATCTGA
AGATATCACCAGGTACTACCTCTGCTTGCAGTTGCGAGATGACATCGTGTCCGGAAGGCTGCCCTGCTCC
TTTGTTACCCTGGCCTTGCTGGGCTCCTACACTGTCCAGTCAGAGCTCGGAGACTATGACCCAGATGAAT
GTGGGAGCGATTACATTAGTGAGTTCCGCTTTGCACCAAACCACACTAAAGAACTGGAAGACAAAGTGAT
CGAGCTGCACAAGAGCCACAGAGGAATGACGCCAGCAGAAGCAGAGATGCATTTCTTGGAAAATGCCAAA
AAATTATCAATGTATGGGGTAGATTTACATCATGCTAAGGACTCAGAAGGGGTAGAAATTATGTTAGGAG
TTTGTGCAAGTGGTCTGTTGATATATCGCGACCGGCTGCGAATAAACAGATTTGCCTGGCCCAAGGTTCT
AAAGATTTCATACAAACGGAACAACTTTTACATTAAGATCCGGCCGGGAGAGTTTGAACAATTTGAAAGC
ACCATTGGGTTTAAGCTGCCAAACCATCGAGCTGCCAAGCGTTTATGGAAAGTATGTGTTGAGCATCATA
CATTTTTCAGACTACTGTTACCAGAAGCACCTCCCAAGTGACAGTAAAGGTGGATACGGATCCGAA
