>Addgene plasmid #42357 | EPB41L3A | addgene partial sequence | sequence record 59304 | T7 5'-TAATACGACTCACTATAGGG-3'
ATTCCCTCTAGAAATAATTTTGTTTAACTTTAAGAAGGAGATATACATATGCACCATCATCATCATCATT
CTTCTGGTGTAGATCTGGGTACCGAGAACCTGTACTTCCAATCCATGAAGCCTAAAAGCATGCAGTGCAA
AGTGATACTTCTCGATGGATCAGAATATACCTGTGATGTAGAGAAACGCTCCAGAGGACAAGTGCTGTTT
GATAAAGTGTGTGAACACTTGAACTTGCTAGAGAAAGACTACTTTGGGCTTACGTATCGAGATGCTGAAA
ACCAGAAGAATTGGTTGGACCCTGCTAAGGAAATAAAAAAACAGGTTCGAAGTGGTGCTTGGCACTTTTC
ATTTAATGTGAAATTTTATCCACCAGACCCTGCCCAACTATCTGAAGATATCACCAGGTACTACCTCTGC
TTGCAGTTGCGAGATGACATCGTGTCCGGAAGGCTGCCCTGCTCCTTTGTTACCCTGGCCTTGCTGGGCT
CCTACACTGTCCAGTCAGAGCTCGGAGACTATGACCCAGATGAATGTGGGAGCGATTACATTAGTGAGTT
CCGCTTTGCACCAAACCACACTAAAGAACTGGAAGACAAAGTGATCGAGCTGCACAAGAGCCACAGAGGA
ATGACGCCAGCAGAAGCAGAGATGCATTTCTTGGAAAATGCCAAAAAATTATCAATGTATGGGGTAGATT
TACATCATGCTAAGGACTCAGAAGGGGTAGAAATTATGTTAGGAGTTTGTGCAAGTGGTCTGTTGATATA
TCGCGACCGGCTGCGAATAAACAGATTTGCCTGGCCCAAGGTTCTAAAGATTTCATACAAACGGAACAAC
TTTTACATTAAGATCCGGCCGGGAGAGTTTGAACAATTTGAAAGCACCATTGGGTTTAAGCTGCCAAACC
ATCGAGCTGCCAAGCGTTTATGGAAAGTATGTGTTGAGCATCATACATTTTTCAGACTACTGT
